Addgene plasmid #224211: pFW2000
Purpose: (Empty Backbone) E. coli-Bacteroides shuttle plasmid; pB8-51 (Bacteroides replication origin), p15A (E. coli replication origin)
Depositing lab: Ophelia Venturelli. Depositing organization: University of Wisconsin, Madison. Publication: Polysaccharide utilization loci in Bacteroides determine population fitness and community-level interactions. Feng J, Qian Y, Zhou Z, Ertmer S, Vivas EI, Lan F, Hamilton JJ, Rey FE, Anantharaman K, Venturelli OS. Cell Host Microbe. 2022 Feb 9;30(2):200-215.e12. doi: 10.1016/j.chom.2021.12.006. Epub 2022 Jan 6. PubMed 34995484.
Backbone
  Vector backbone: pNBU2-bla-ermGb
  Vector type: Bacterial Expression, Synthetic Biology
Growth in bacteria
  Bacterial resistance: Ampicillin, 100 μg/mL
  Growth temperature: 37°C
  Growth strain: DH5alpha
  Copy number: Unknown
Terms and licenses: Academic/Nonprofit Terms; Industry Terms: Not Available to Industry
How to cite: pFW2000 was a gift from Ophelia Venturelli (Addgene plasmid # 224211 ; http://n2t.net/addgene:224211 ; RRID:Addgene_224211)
