[The description below was written by a language model from this plasmid's Addgene catalogue record and pLannotate feature annotations shown in this document.]
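Description:
pFW2000 is an empty-backbone shuttle plasmid of about 4.9 kb designed to replicate in both E. coli and Bacteroides species. It was derived from pNBU2-bla-ermGb and is catalogued for bacterial expression and synthetic biology. In E. coli it is maintained through the p15A origin of replication, a medium-copy origin that is compatible with ColE1-type plasmids, and it is selected with ampicillin through the bla β-lactamase gene and its promoter. The catalogue entry states that replication in Bacteroides depends on the pB8-51 origin. The automated annotation does not label this element. It may lie in the large unannotated stretch between the cloning-site fragment and the erythromycin-resistance gene, but the record does not confirm its position.

The feature table also shows an IncP (RP4-type) origin of transfer with an adjacent traJ fragment, which allows the plasmid to be mobilised by conjugation from an E. coli donor that supplies the transfer functions in trans. This is the usual route for introducing DNA into Bacteroides. An rRNA adenine methyltransferase gene is annotated by homology as ermC'. Given the parent backbone's name, it is probably the ermG-type marker, and it confers macrolide–lincosamide–streptogramin B resistance for erythromycin selection in the Bacteroides recipient. A fragment of the pBluescript multiple cloning site provides a place to insert cargo, and a short RSF ori fragment appears to be an incidental match. No insert, promoter or reporter is recorded, which fits the plasmid's role as a replicative, non-integrating chassis for carrying genes or expression cassettes into Bacteroides, for example in studies of gut community members.
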