Features (pLannotate 1.2.2; 8 found; start..end, strand, type, name):
     24..69      -  CDS            traJ (fragment): oriT-recognizing protein; traJ
    102..211     -  oriT           oriT: incP origin of transfer
    276..821     +  rep_origin     p15A ori: Plasmids containing the medium-copy-number p15A origin of replication can be propagated in E. coli cells that contain a second plasmid with the ColE1 origin.
    909..964     +  rep_origin     RSF ori (fragment): Plasmids containing the RSF 1030 origin of replication can be propagated in E. coli cells that contain additional plasmids with compatible origins.
    972..1041    +  misc_feature   MCS (fragment): pBluescript multiple cloning site
   2812..3540    -  CDS            ermC': ERM_BACIU - Experimental evidence at protein level: Swiss-Prot protein existence level 1. This protein produces a dimethylation of the adenine residue at position 2085 in 23S rRNA, resulting in reduced affinity between ribosomes and macrolide-lincosamide-streptogramin B antibiotics. From Bacillus subtilis.
   4011..4027    +  promoter       AmpR promoter (fragment): bla
   4028..4888    +  CDS            AmpR: β-lactamase; bla; confers resistance to ampicillin, carbenicillin, and related antibiotics
>Addgene plasmid #224211 | pFW2000 | addgene full sequence | sequence record 444251 | Addgene NGS Result
CAATTCGAGGGGGATCAATTCCGTGATAGGTGGGCTGCCCTTCCTGGTTGGCTTGGTTTCATCAGCCATC
CGCTTGCCCTCATCTGTTACGCCGGCGGTAGCCGGCCAGCCTCGCAGAGCAGGATTCCCGTTGAGCACCG
CCAGGTGCGAATAAGGGACAGTGAAGAAGGAACACCCGCTCGCGGGTGGGCCTACTTCACCTATCCTGCC
CGGCTGACGCCGTTGGATACACCAAGGAAAGTCTACACGAACCCTTTGTTAATAAGATGATCTTCTTGAG
ATCGTTTTGGTCTGCGCGTAATCTCTTGCTCTGAAAACGAAAAAACCGCCTTGCAGGGCGGTTTTTCGAA
GGTTCTCTGAGCTACCAACTCTTTGAACCGAGGTAACTGGCTTGGAGGAGCGCAGTCACCAAAACTTGTC
CTTTCAGTTTAGCCTTAACCGGCGCATGACTTCAAGACTAACTCCTCTAAATCAATTACCAGTGGCTGCT
GCCAGTGGTGCTTTTGCATGTCTTTCCGGGTTGGACTCAAGACGATAGTTACCGGATAAGGCGCAGCGGT
CGGACTGAACGGGGGGTTCGTGCATACAGTCCAGCTTGGAGCGAACTGCCTACCCGGAACTGAGTGTCAG
GCGTGGAATGAGACAAACGCGGCCATAACAGCGGAATGACACCGGTAAACCGAAAGGCAGGAACAGGAGA
GCGCACGAGGGAGCCGCCAGGGGGAAACGCCTGGTATCTTTATAGTCCTGTCGGGTTTCGCCACCACTGA
TTTGAGCGTCAGATTTCGTGATGCTTGTCAGGGGGGCGGAGCCTATGGAAAAACGGCTTTGCCGCGGCCC
TCTCACTTCCCTGTTAAGTATCTTCCTGGCATCTTCCAGGAAATCTCCGCCCCGTTCGTAAGCCATTTCC
GCTCGCCGCAGTCGAACGACCGAGCGTAGCGAGTCAGTGAGCGAGGAAGCGGAATATATCCGCGGCCGCT
CTAGAACTAGTGGATCCCCCGGGCTGCAGGAATTCGATATCAAGCTTATCGATACCGTCGATGTCGACTA
ATTGCCTATCTTCCAGTGATAACTATCTATGAAACTGTTTGATACTTTTAGGTACCTACCCGGAGTGTTT
CAGCCGGGTAATCTTGTTACTTATCCTTGATTTTCCCTTTAAGGGCGTTTATAATCCACCCTTTCGGATT
GTTCTTTTCTCGTGATTTTCCGTTTAGGAGAGCCAGTTCTCCGATAAGGTCGGTTATCTTTTCTTGTGCC
GTTATGAATGTCTCTTTGTTCCGGTTTATCTCTTCCGATGTGAAGCCGCAGGAATAACGGAGGTACTCGT
ACACATGGCTGTCTATCTGATATCGTGCTGTAACCTTTGCTTGCAATTCTTTCCCTTCCAGTTCTTCATC
TCTGAACTGTGGTTGATAGACCGGGTAGAACCTAAACCCGGTCACCTTGCTACGTTTGTTGTTTGGGTTT
TCACGCACTTTCACGTAGTTGAAAGTGTATGGGCAGCTCTCATCAAGCGCAGCCTTTGCTGGTTTCAAAA
CTCTTTCCTCAAAATGATCTATTCTGTCTTTTCCGTTCTTGTCCTTGTATTTGTCCGCAGGTATGCCAAG
ACGGTCTTTCAAGTTTTCAAGGGATATATCCAAAGGGTACACCTGCCCACTCATTAACATGTAAAACCTA
AGGGAATACCCAGTAGGTAGCGCAAGAGCCTTGTTTAACTCAAATTCTCTGTACCCCTTGGCGAACTTGG
TAAACACATCCCAAAGGTCGTTAGACACACGAAAGGTTATAATGCCAGTGCGTTTTTTATATTTTGGGTT
AGATATAAATCCGCACTTCCACCATTCCTCGTCATCTTCGTAAGTAAAAAAACGTCCTGCCAAAGAATCG
AGTGCGGCTATGATTTCATTGTAATCACGTCCGGAAAAAATAACGTCAGATACATGCATTTGTGCATCAA
CATCCCAAAGTCCATGCTCAAACTTGCGTTTCGTGCCTGCATAATCTTTCAGTTTTACTCCCTTTAGTTC
AGCTTGGCACGCTTCCAGTATGCGAAGAACTATTCTTTGTTCGTGTATGGACATGTCTTGCTGTTTTGAC
CATGTATATACCCATGAAACAACAACATCTTTATTCTTGGTAATAGGTAGTTTCTTTTTCATAAACGATT
GATTTGCTGCAAATATACACAATCCCCACATTAAAACAAAAAAAGAGGGGTAAAACTCCCAAAGTGTGGG
GACTAATTTACTTTTAAACTCCCAAAGTGTGGGGACTAAACTCCCAAAGTGTGGGGAAACACATGTTCTA
ATCCCTTTATTTATGGGCGTTTGCGAAGAAGTGATAGAGCATATTACAGACGATGCTTATAACAGACAAG
GGGAATTTATAGAGCTAAGTGGTTGATTTACTGTCGGAAAAAGAAAAACGATAGGGAAAAAGAGCAAAGC
AAAACCAACCAACGGGCGGTAGGATTGGAAACGGGTTTTTATGGCGTGTACACGTTTGTGTACAAAATGT
TTGTATTTTATTGAAATATAGCTATCTTTGTGCTGAATTTAAAAGCAAACAGATATGGAAGCATTATCAG
TAAGAGAATACCGTAACAACCTCGCAGCGTCTTTCACCAAAGCTGACAATGGCGAGCAGGTACTAATTCG
CAGGAAAAACGAGATTTACGCTTTGGTAAAAGTTGGTCGTGAAGATTTGATGATAACCCCGGAGCTGCAA
GCAAGGATTGACAAGGCAAGGGAAGAAGGTACCGAGGACGCGTAAACATTTACAGTTGCATGTGGCCTAT
TGTTTTTAGCCGTTAAATATTTTATAACTATTAAATAGCGATACAAATTGTTCGAAACTAATATTGTTTA
TATCATATATTCTCGCATGTTTTAAAGCTTTATTAAATTGATTTTTTGTAAACAGTTTTTCGTACTCTTT
GTTAACCCATTTCATTACAAAAGTTTCATATTTTTTTCTCTCTTTAAATGCCATTTTTGCTGGCTTTCTT
TTTAATACAATTAATGTGCTATCCACTTTAGGTTTTGGATGGAAATAATACCTAGGAATTTTTGCTAATA
TAGAAATATCTACCTCTGCCATTAACAGCAATGCTAGTGATCTGTTTGTATCTAATAACATTTTAGCAAA
ACCATATTCCACTATTAAATAACTTATTGTGGCTGAACTTTCAAAAACAATTTTTCGAATTATATTTGTG
CTTATGTTGTAAGGTATGCTGCCAAATATTTTATATGGATTGTGGCTAGGAAATGTAAATTTCAGTATAT
CATCATTTACTATTTGATAGTTAGGATAATTTAAGAGCTTATTACGAGTTACCTCACATAATTTAGAATC
AATTTCTATCGCCGTTACAAAATTACATCTCTTTACCAATCCAGCAGTAAAATGACCTTTCCCTGCACCT
ATTTCAAAGATGTTATCTTTTTCATCTAAACTTATGCAATTCATTATTTTTTCTATGTGATATTTTGAAG
TAATAAAATTTTGACTATCTTTTATATTTACTTTGTTCATTATAACCTCTCCTTAATTTATTGCATCTCT
TTTCGAATATTTATGTTTTTTGAGAAAAGAACGTACTCATGGTTCATCCCGATATGCGTATCGGTCTGTA
TATCAGCAACTTTCTATGTGTTTCAACTACAATAGTCATCTATTCTCATCTTTCTGAGTCCACCCCCTGC
AAAGCCCCTCTTTACGACATAAAAATTCGGTCGGAAAAGGTATGCAAAAGATGTTTCTCTCTTTAAGAGA
AACTCTTCGGGATGCAAAAATATGAAAATAACTCCAATTCACCAAATTATATAGCGACTTTTTTACAAAA
TGCTAAAATTTGTTGATTTCCGTCAAGCAATTGTTGAGCAAAAATGTCTTTTACGATAAAATGATACCTC
AATATCAACTGTTTAGCAAAACGATATTTCTCTTAAAGAGAGAAACACCTTTTTGTTCACCAATCCCCGA
CTTTTAATCCCGCGGCCATGATTGAAAAAGGAAGAGTATGAGTATTCAACATTTCCGTGTCGCCCTTATT
CCCTTTTTTGCGGCATTTTGCCTTCCTGTTTTTGCTCACCCAGAAACGCTGGTGAAAGTAAAAGATGCTG
AAGATCAGTTGGGTGCACGAGTGGGTTACATCGAACTGGATCTCAACAGCGGTAAGATCCTTGAGAGTTT
TCGCCCCGAAGAACGTTTTCCAATGATGAGCACTTTTAAAGTTCTGCTATGTGGCGCGGTATTATCCCGT
ATTGACGCCGGGCAAGAGCAACTCGGTCGCCGCATACACTATTCTCAGAATGACTTGGTTGAGTACTCAC
CAGTCACAGAAAAGCATCTTACGGATGGCATGACAGTAAGAGAATTATGCAGTGCTGCCATAACCATGAG
TGATAACACTGCGGCCAACTTACTTCTGACAACGATCGGAGGACCGAAGGAGCTAACCGCTTTTTTGCAC
AACATGGGGGATCATGTAACTCGCCTTGATCGTTGGGAACCGGAGCTGAATGAAGCCATACCAAACGACG
AGCGTGACACCACGATGCCTGTAGCAATGGCAACAACGTTGCGCAAACTATTAACTGGCGAACTACTTAC
TCTAGCTTCCCGGCAACAATTAATAGACTGGATGGAGGCGGATAAAGTTGCAGGACCACTTCTGCGCTCG
GCCCTTCCGGCTGGCTGGTTTATTGCTGATAAATCTGGAGCCGGTGAGCGTGGGTCTCGCGGTATCATTG
CAGCACTGGGGCCAGATGGTAAGCCCTCCCGTATCGTAGTTATCTACACGACGGGGAGTCAGGCAACTAT
GGATGAACGAAATAGACAGATCGCTGAGATAGGTGCCTCACTGATTAAGCATTGGTAACTGTCAGACCAA
GTTTACTCATAACGCGT
